Addgene plasmid #19070: pLenti PGK GFP Puro (w509-5)
Purpose: 3rd gen lentiviral eGFP expression vector, PGK promoter, Puro
Depositing lab: Eric Campeau & Paul Kaufman. Depositing organization: University of Massachusetts, Worcester. Publication: A versatile viral system for expression and depletion of proteins in mammalian cells. Campeau E, Ruhl VE, Rodier F, Smith CL, Rahmberg BL, Fuss JO, Campisi J, Yaswen P, Cooper PK, Kaufman PD.. PLoS One. 2009 Aug 6;4(8):e6529. 10.1371/journal.pone.0006529 PubMed 19657394.
Backbone
  Vector backbone: p156RRL-sinPPT-CMV-GFP-PRE/Nhe I
  Backbone size w/o insert (bp): 7849
  Vector type: Mammalian Expression, Lentiviral
  Selectable markers: Puromycin
Growth in bacteria
  Bacterial resistance: Ampicillin, 100 μg/mL
  Growth temperature: 37°C
  Growth strain: Stbl3
  Growth instructions: Stbl3
  Copy number: High Copy
Gene/Insert
  Gene/Insert name: enhanced green fluorescent protein (alt name: GFP)
  Insert size (bp): 719
  Cloning method: Restriction Enzyme; 5′ cloning site Bam HI (not destroyed); 3′ cloning site Sal I (not destroyed)
  Sequencing primers: 5′ PGKforw
Terms and licenses: Academic/Nonprofit Terms; Industry Terms: Not Available to Industry
How to cite: pLenti PGK GFP Puro (w509-5) was a gift from Eric Campeau & Paul Kaufman (Addgene plasmid # 19070 ; http://n2t.net/addgene:19070 ; RRID:Addgene_19070)
