[The description below was written by a language model from this plasmid's Addgene catalogue record and pLannotate feature annotations shown in this document.]
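Description:
pLenti PGK GFP Puro (w509-5) is a third-generation lentiviral transfer plasmid for constitutive expression of enhanced GFP in mammalian cells, built on the p156RRL-sinPPT-CMV-GFP-PRE backbone. It is propagated in E. coli as a high-copy plasmid through a ColE1/pUC-type origin with ampicillin resistance (β-lactamase), and the record lists the recombination-deficient Stbl3 strain as its host, as is usual for LTR-containing vectors. The 8,572-nt sequence record also carries an f1 origin, an SV40 origin and pBluescript-derived remnants (lac promoter/operator, lacZα fragment, T3 and T7 promoters) that have no role in the viral payload.

The viral genome is transcribed in packaging cells from a chimeric RSV promoter fused to a truncated HIV-1 5' LTR, which makes production Tat-independent. This is followed by the Ψ packaging signal with a partial gag sequence, the Rev response element for Rev-dependent nuclear export of the full-length RNA, and the cPPT/CTS, which is thought to aid nuclear import of the reverse-transcribed genome. Two independent cassettes sit downstream. The human PGK promoter drives the mammalian codon-optimized EGFP, cloned between BamHI and SalI sites, with a WPRE after it to enhance transcript stability and expression. A mouse PGK promoter then drives puromycin N-acetyltransferase for selection of transduced cells. The genome ends in a truncated 3' LTR; the backbone name implies a self-inactivating design, although the annotation labels this element as a 5' LTR. An SV40 polyadenylation signal follows.

The plasmid encodes no packaging or envelope functions, so these must be supplied in trans to make virus. It is typically used to generate stable, puromycin-selectable GFP-expressing cells, as a control for transduction efficiency, or as a fluorescent control alongside related vectors in the same series.
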