Features (pLannotate 1.2.2; 28 found; start..end, strand, type, name):
     13..523     +  promoter       hPGK promoter: human phosphoglycerate kinase 1 promoter
    545..1264    +  CDS            EGFP: the original enhanced GFP (Yang et al., 1996) mammalian codon-optimized
   1280..1868    +  misc_feature   WPRE: woodchuck hepatitis virus posttranscriptional regulatory element
   1882..2381    +  promoter       PGK promoter: mouse phosphoglycerate kinase 1 promoter
   2402..3001    +  CDS            PuroR: puromycin N-acetyltransferase; pac from Streptomyces alboniger; confers resistance to puromycin
   3069..3206    +  CDS            nef (fragment): NEF_HV1LA - Experimental evidence at protein level: Swiss-Prot protein existence level 1. Extracellular Nef protein targets CD4(+) T-lymphocytes for apoptosis by interacting with CXCR4 surface receptors. From Human immunodeficiency virus type 1 group M subtype B (isolate Lai) (HIV-1).
   3192..3372    +  LTR            5' LTR (truncated): truncated 5' long terminal repeat (LTR) from HIV-1
   3444..3565    +  polyA_signal   SV40 poly(A) signal: SV40 polyadenylation signal
   3605..3740    +  rep_origin     SV40 ori: SV40 origin of replication
   3761..3779    -  promoter       T7 promoter: promoter for bacteriophage T7 RNA polymerase
   3787..3942    +  CDS            lacZα (fragment): LacZα fragment of β-galactosidase; lacZ fragment
   3947..4375    +  rep_origin     f1 ori (sequence partly withheld): f1 bacteriophage origin of replication; arrow indicates direction of (+) strand synthesis
   4428..4532    +  promoter       AmpR promoter: bla
   4533..5393    +  CDS            AmpR: β-lactamase; bla; confers resistance to ampicillin, carbenicillin, and related antibiotics
   5564..6152    +  rep_origin     ori: high-copy-number ColE1/pMB1/pBR322/pUC origin of replication
   6335..6427    +  CDS            lacI (fragment): lac repressor; lacI; The lac repressor binds to the lac operator to inhibit transcription in E. coli. This inhibition can be relieved by adding lactose or isopropyl-β-D-thiogalactopyranoside (IPTG).
   6440..6461    +  protein_bind   CAP binding site: CAP binding activates transcription in the presence of cAMP. E. coli catabolite activator protein
   6476..6506    +  promoter       lac promoter: promoter for the E. coli lac operon
   6514..6530    +  protein_bind   lac operator: The lac repressor binds to the lac operator to inhibit transcription in E. coli. This inhibition can be relieved by adding lactose or isopropyl-β-D-thiogalactopyranoside (IPTG). lac repressor encoded by lacI
   6575..6593    +  promoter       T3 promoter: promoter for bacteriophage T3 RNA polymerase
   6621..6847    +  promoter       RSV promoter: Rous sarcoma virus enhancer/promoter
   6848..7028    +  LTR            5' LTR (truncated): truncated 5' long terminal repeat (LTR) from HIV-1
   7075..7200    +  misc_feature   HIV-1 Ψ: packaging signal of human immunodeficiency virus type 1
   7184..7547    +  CDS            HIV-1 gag (fragment): gag protein from human immunodeficiency virus 1; gag
   7693..7926    +  misc_feature   RRE: The Rev response element (RRE) of HIV-1 allows for Rev-dependent mRNA export from the nucleus to the cytoplasm.
   8303..8403    +  CDS            Rev (fragment): human immunodeficiency virus 1 (HIV-1) Rev protein; rev; enhances nuclear export of unspliced and incompletely spliced viral mRNAs
   8422..8539    +  misc_feature   cPPT/CTS: central polypurine tract and central termination sequence of HIV-1
   8559..10      -  misc_feature   MCS (fragment) (across the origin): pBluescript multiple cloning site
>Addgene plasmid #19070 | pLenti PGK GFP Puro (w509-5) | addgene full sequence | sequence record 238522 | Addgene NGS Result
ATCGAATTCCACGGGGTTGGGGTTGCGCCTTTTCCAAGGCAGCCCTGGGTTTGCGCAGGGACGCGGCTGC
TCTGGGCGTGGTTCCGGGAAACGCAGCGGCGCCGACCCTGGGTCTCGCACATTCTTCACGTCCGTTCGCA
GCGTCACCCGGATCTTCGCCGCTACCCTTGTGGGCCCCCCGGCGACGCTTCCTGCTCCGCCCCTAAGTCG
GGAAGGTTCCTTGCGGTTCGCGGCGTGCCGGACGTGACAAACGGAAGCCGCACGTCTCACTAGTACCCTC
GCAGACGGACAGCGCCAGGGAGCAATGGCAGCGCGCCGACCGCGATGGGCTGTGGCCAATAGCGGCTGCT
CAGCAGGGCGCGCCGAGAGCAGCGGCCGGGAAGGGGCGGTGCGGGAGGCGGGGTGTGGGGCGGTAGTGTG
GGCCCTGTTCCTGCCCGCGCGGTGTTCCGCATTCTGCAAGCCTCCGGAGCGCACGTCGGCAGTCGGCTCC
CTCGTTGACCGAATCACCGACCTCTCTCCCCAGGGGGATCCACCGGTCGCCACCATGGTGAGCAAGGGCG
AGGAGCTGTTCACCGGGGTGGTGCCCATCCTGGTCGAGCTGGACGGCGACGTAAACGGCCACAAGTTCAG
CGTGTCCGGCGAGGGCGAGGGCGATGCCACCTACGGCAAGCTGACCCTGAAGTTCATCTGCACCACCGGC
AAGCTGCCCGTGCCCTGGCCCACCCTCGTGACCACCCTGACCTACGGCGTGCAGTGCTTCAGCCGCTACC
CCGACCACATGAAGCAGCACGACTTCTTCAAGTCCGCCATGCCCGAAGGCTACGTCCAGGAGCGCACCAT
CTTCTTCAAGGACGACGGCAACTACAAGACCCGCGCCGAGGTGAAGTTCGAGGGCGACACCCTGGTGAAC
CGCATCGAGCTGAAGGGCATCGACTTCAAGGAGGACGGCAACATCCTGGGGCACAAGCTGGAGTACAACT
ACAACAGCCACAACGTCTATATCATGGCCGACAAGCAGAAGAACGGCATCAAGGTGAACTTCAAGATCCG
CCACAACATCGAGGACGGCAGCGTGCAGCTCGCCGACCACTACCAGCAGAACACCCCCATCGGCGACGGC
CCCGTGCTGCTGCCCGACAACCACTACCTGAGCACCCAGTCCGCCCTGAGCAAAGACCCCAACGAGAAGC
GCGATCACATGGTCCTGCTGGAGTTCGTGACCGCCGCCGGGATCACTCTCGGCATGGACGAGCTGTACAA
GTAAAGCGGCCGCGTCGACAATCAACCTCTGGATTACAAAATTTGTGAAAGATTGACTGGTATTCTTAAC
TATGTTGCTCCTTTTACGCTATGTGGATACGCTGCTTTAATGCCTTTGTATCATGCTATTGCTTCCCGTA
TGGCTTTCATTTTCTCCTCCTTGTATAAATCCTGGTTGCTGTCTCTTTATGAGGAGTTGTGGCCCGTTGT
CAGGCAACGTGGCGTGGTGTGCACTGTGTTTGCTGACGCAACCCCCACTGGTTGGGGCATTGCCACCACC
TGTCAGCTCCTTTCCGGGACTTTCGCTTTCCCCCTCCCTATTGCCACGGCGGAACTCATCGCCGCCTGCC
TTGCCCGCTGCTGGACAGGGGCTCGGCTGTTGGGCACTGACAATTCCGTGGTGTTGTCGGGGAAGCTGAC
GTCCTTTCCATGGCTGCTCGCCTGTGTTGCCACCTGGATTCTGCGCGGGACGTCCTTCTGCTACGTCCCT
TCGGCCCTCAATCCAGCGGACCTTCCTTCCCGCGGCCTGCTGCCGGCTCTGCGGCCTCTTCCGCGTCTTC
GCCTTCGCCCTCAGACGAGTCGGATCTCCCTTTGGGCCGCCTCCCCGCCTGGAATTCTACCGGGTAGGGG
AGGCGCTTTTCCCAAGGCAGTCTGGAGCATGCGCTTTAGCAGCCCCGCTGGGCACTTGGCGCTACACAAG
TGGCCTCTGGCCTCGCACACATTCCACATCCACCGGTAGGCGCCAACCGGCTCCGTTCTTTGGTGGCCCC
TTCGCGCCACCTTCTACTCCTCCCCTAGTCAGGAAGTTCCCCCCCGCCCCGCAGCTCGCGTCGTGCAGGA
CGTGACAAATGGAAGTAGCACGTCTCACTAGTCTCGTGCAGATGGACAGCACCGCTGAGCAATGGAAGCG
GGTAGGCCTTTGGGGCAGCGGCCAATAGCAGCTTTGCTCCTTCGCTTTCTGGGCTCAGAGGCTGGGAAGG
GGTGGGTCCGGGGGCGGGCTCAGGGGCGGGCTCAGGGGCGGGGCGGGCGCCCGAAGGTCCTCCGGAGGCC
CGGCATTCTGCACGCTTCAAAAGCGCACGTCTGCCGCGCTGTTCTCCTCTTCCTCATCTCCGGGCCTTTC
GACCTGCAGCCCAAGCTTACCATGACCGAGTACAAGCCCACGGTGCGCCTCGCCACCCGCGACGACGTCC
CCAGGGCCGTACGCACCCTCGCCGCCGCGTTCGCCGACTACCCCGCCACGCGCCACACCGTCGATCCGGA
CCGCCACATCGAGCGGGTCACCGAGCTGCAAGAACTCTTCCTCACGCGCGTCGGGCTCGACATCGGCAAG
GTGTGGGTCGCGGACGACGGCGCCGCGGTGGCGGTCTGGACCACGCCGGAGAGCGTCGAAGCGGGGGCGG
TGTTCGCCGAGATCGGCCCGCGCATGGCCGAGTTGAGCGGTTCCCGGCTGGCCGCGCAGCAACAGATGGA
AGGCCTCCTGGCGCCGCACCGGCCCAAGGAGCCCGCGTGGTTCCTGGCCACCGTCGGCGTCTCGCCCGAC
CACCAGGGCAAGGGTCTGGGCAGCGCCGTCGTGCTCCCCGGAGTGGAGGCGGCCGAGCGCGCCGGGGTGC
CCGCCTTCCTGGAGACCTCCGCGCCCCGCAACCTCCCCTTCTACGAGCGGCTCGGCTTCACCGTCACCGC
CGACGTCGAGGTGCCCGAAGGACCGCGCACCTGGTGCATGACCCGCAAGCCCGGTGCCTGACGCCCGCCC
CACGACCCGCAGCGCCCGACCGAAAGGAGCGCACGACCCCATGCATCTCGAGGGCCCGGTACCTTTAAGA
CCAATGACTTACAAGGCAGCTGTAGATCTTAGCCACTTTTTAAAAGAAAAGGGGGGACTGGAAGGGCTAG
CTCACTCCCAACGAAGACAAGATCTGCTTTTTGCTTGTACTGGGTCTCTCTGGTTAGACCAGATCTGAGC
CTGGGAGCTCTCTGGCTAACTAGGGAACCCACTGCTTAAGCCTCAATAAAGCTTGCCTTGAGTGCTTCAA
GTAGTGTGTGCCCGTCTGTTGTGTGACTCTGGTAACTAGAGATCCCTCAGACCCTTTTAGTCAGTGTGGA
AAATCTCTAGCAGTAGTAGTTCATGTCATCTTATTATTCAGTATTTATAACTTGCAAAGAAATGAATATC
AGAGAGTGAGAGGAACTTGTTTATTGCAGCTTATAATGGTTACAAATAAAGCAATAGCATCACAAATTTC
ACAAATAAAGCATTTTTTTCACTGCATTCTAGTTGTGGTTTGTCCAAACTCATCAATGTATCTTATCATG
TCTGGCTCTAGCTATCCCGCCCCTAACTCCGCCCATCCCGCCCCTAACTCCGCCCAGTTCCGCCCATTCT
CCGCCCCATGGCTGACTAATTTTTTTTATTTATGCAGAGGCCGAGGCCGCCTCGGCCTCTGAGCTATTCC
AGAAGTAGTGAGGAGGCTTTTTTGGAGGCCTAGGGACGTACCCAATTCGCCCTATAGTGAGTCGTATTAC
GCGCGCTCACTGGCCGTCGTTTTACAACGTCGTGACTGGGAAAACCCTGGCGTTACCCAACTTAATCGCC
TTGCAGCACATCCCCCTTTCGCCAGCTGGCGTAATAGCGAAGAGGCCCGCACCGATCGCCCTTCCCAACA
GTTGCGCAGCCTGAATGGCGAATGGG
[124 nt withheld, positions 3947-4070]
C
[91 nt withheld, positions 4072-4162]
A
[49 nt withheld, positions 4164-4212]
CCTTTGACGTTGGAGTCCACGTTCTTT
[37 nt withheld, positions 4240-4276]
ACCCTATCTCGGTCTATTCTTTTGATTTATAAGGGATTTTGCCGATTTCGGCCTATTGGTTAAAAAATGA
GCTGATTTAACAAAAATTTAACGCGAATTTTAACAAAATATTAACGCTTACAATTTAGGTGGCACTTTTC
GGGGAAATGTGCGCGGAACCCCTATTTGTTTATTTTTCTAAATACATTCAAATATGTATCCGCTCATGAG
ACAATAACCCTGATAAATGCTTCAATAATATTGAAAAAGGAAGAGTATGAGTATTCAACATTTCCGTGTC
GCCCTTATTCCCTTTTTTGCGGCATTTTGCCTTCCTGTTTTTGCTCACCCAGAAACGCTGGTGAAAGTAA
AAGATGCTGAAGATCAGTTGGGTGCACGAGTGGGTTACATCGAACTGGATCTCAACAGCGGTAAGATCCT
TGAGAGTTTTCGCCCCGAAGAACGTTTTCCAATGATGAGCACTTTTAAAGTTCTGCTATGTGGCGCGGTA
TTATCCCGTATTGACGCCGGGCAAGAGCAACTCGGTCGCCGCATACACTATTCTCAGAATGACTTGGTTG
AGTACTCACCAGTCACAGAAAAGCATCTTACGGATGGCATGACAGTAAGAGAATTATGCAGTGCTGCCAT
AACCATGAGTGATAACACTGCGGCCAACTTACTTCTGACAACGATCGGAGGACCGAAGGAGCTAACCGCT
TTTTTGCACAACATGGGGGATCATGTAACTCGCCTTGATCGTTGGGAACCGGAGCTGAATGAAGCCATAC
CAAACGACGAGCGTGACACCACGATGCCTGTAGCAATGGCAACAACGTTGCGCAAACTATTAACTGGCGA
ACTACTTACTCTAGCTTCCCGGCAACAATTAATAGACTGGATGGAGGCGGATAAAGTTGCAGGACCACTT
CTGCGCTCGGCCCTTCCGGCTGGCTGGTTTATTGCTGATAAATCTGGAGCCGGTGAGCGTGGGTCTCGCG
GTATCATTGCAGCACTGGGGCCAGATGGTAAGCCCTCCCGTATCGTAGTTATCTACACGACGGGGAGTCA
GGCAACTATGGATGAACGAAATAGACAGATCGCTGAGATAGGTGCCTCACTGATTAAGCATTGGTAACTG
TCAGACCAAGTTTACTCATATATACTTTAGATTGATTTAAAACTTCATTTTTAATTTAAAAGGATCTAGG
TGAAGATCCTTTTTGATAATCTCATGACCAAAATCCCTTAACGTGAGTTTTCGTTCCACTGAGCGTCAGA
CCCCGTAGAAAAGATCAAAGGATCTTCTTGAGATCCTTTTTTTCTGCGCGTAATCTGCTGCTTGCAAACA
AAAAAACCACCGCTACCAGCGGTGGTTTGTTTGCCGGATCAAGAGCTACCAACTCTTTTTCCGAAGGTAA
CTGGCTTCAGCAGAGCGCAGATACCAAATACTGTTCTTCTAGTGTAGCCGTAGTTAGGCCACCACTTCAA
GAACTCTGTAGCACCGCCTACATACCTCGCTCTGCTAATCCTGTTACCAGTGGCTGCTGCCAGTGGCGAT
AAGTCGTGTCTTACCGGGTTGGACTCAAGACGATAGTTACCGGATAAGGCGCAGCGGTCGGGCTGAACGG
GGGGTTCGTGCACACAGCCCAGCTTGGAGCGAACGACCTACACCGAACTGAGATACCTACAGCGTGAGCT
ATGAGAAAGCGCCACGCTTCCCGAAGGGAGAAAGGCGGACAGGTATCCGGTAAGCGGCAGGGTCGGAACA
GGAGAGCGCACGAGGGAGCTTCCAGGGGGAAACGCCTGGTATCTTTATAGTCCTGTCGGGTTTCGCCACC
TCTGACTTGAGCGTCGATTTTTGTGATGCTCGTCAGGGGGGCGGAGCCTATGGAAAAACGCCAGCAACGC
GGCCTTTTTACGGTTCCTGGCCTTTTGCTGGCCTTTTGCTCACATGTTCTTTCCTGCGTTATCCCCTGAT
TCTGTGGATAACCGTATTACCGCCTTTGAGTGAGCTGATACCGCTCGCCGCAGCCGAACGACCGAGCGCA
GCGAGTCAGTGAGCGAGGAAGCGGAAGAGCGCCCAATACGCAAACCGCCTCTCCCCGCGCGTTGGCCGAT
TCATTAATGCAGCTGGCACGACAGGTTTCCCGACTGGAAAGCGGGCAGTGAGCGCAACGCAATTAATGTG
AGTTAGCTCACTCATTAGGCACCCCAGGCTTTACACTTTATGCTTCCGGCTCGTATGTTGTGTGGAATTG
TGAGCGGATAACAATTTCACACAGGAAACAGCTATGACCATGATTACGCCAAGCGCGCAATTAACCCTCA
CTAAAGGGAACAAAAGCTGGAGCTGCAAGCTTAATGTAGTCTTATGCAATACTCTTGTAGTCTTGCAACA
TGGTAACGATGAGTTAGCAACATGCCTTACAAGGAGAGAAAAAGCACCGTGCATGCCGATTGGTGGAAGT
AAGGTGGTACGATCGTGCCTTATTAGGAAGGCAACAGACGGGTCTGACATGGATTGGACGAACCACTGAA
TTGCCGCATTGCAGAGATATTGTATTTAAGTGCCTAGCTCGATACATAAACGGGTCTCTCTGGTTAGACC
AGATCTGAGCCTGGGAGCTCTCTGGCTAACTAGGGAACCCACTGCTTAAGCCTCAATAAAGCTTGCCTTG
AGTGCTTCAAGTAGTGTGTGCCCGTCTGTTGTGTGACTCTGGTAACTAGAGATCCCTCAGACCCTTTTAG
TCAGTGTGGAAAATCTCTAGCAGTGGCGCCCGAACAGGGACTTGAAAGCGAAAGGGAAACCAGAGGAGCT
CTCTCGACGCAGGACTCGGCTTGCTGAAGCGCGCACGGCAAGAGGCGAGGGGCGGCGACTGGTGAGTACG
CCAAAAATTTTGACTAGCGGAGGCTAGAAGGAGAGAGATGGGTGCGAGAGCGTCAGTATTAAGCGGGGGA
GAATTAGATCGCGATGGGAAAAAATTCGGTTAAGGCCAGGGGGAAAGAAAAAATATAAATTAAAACATAT
AGTATGGGCAAGCAGGGAGCTAGAACGATTCGCAGTTAATCCTGGCCTGTTAGAAACATCAGAAGGCTGT
AGACAAATACTGGGACAGCTACAACCATCCCTTCAGACAGGATCAGAAGAACTTAGATCATTATATAATA
CAGTAGCAACCCTCTATTGTGTGCATCAAAGGATAGAGATAAAAGACACCAAGGAAGCTTTAGACAAGAT
AGAGGAAGAGCAAAACAAAAGTAAGACCACCGCACAGCAAGCGGCCGCTGATCTTCAGACCTGGAGGAGG
AGATATGAGGGACAATTGGAGAAGTGAATTATATAAATATAAAGTAGTAAAAATTGAACCATTAGGAGTA
GCACCCACCAAGGCAAAGAGAAGAGTGGTGCAGAGAGAAAAAAGAGCAGTGGGAATAGGAGCTTTGTTCC
TTGGGTTCTTGGGAGCAGCAGGAAGCACTATGGGCGCAGCGTCAATGACGCTGACGGTACAGGCCAGACA
ATTATTGTCTGGTATAGTGCAGCAGCAGAACAATTTGCTGAGGGCTATTGAGGCGCAACAGCATCTGTTG
CAACTCACAGTCTGGGGCATCAAGCAGCTCCAGGCAAGAATCCTGGCTGTGGAAAGATACCTAAAGGATC
AACAGCTCCTGGGGATTTGGGGTTGCTCTGGAAAACTCATTTGCACCACTGCTGTGCCTTGGAATGCTAG
TTGGAGTAATAAATCTCTGGAACAGATTTGGAATCACACGACCTGGATGGAGTGGGACAGAGAAATTAAC
AATTACACAAGCTTAATACACTCCTTAATTGAAGAATCGCAAAACCAGCAAGAAAAGAATGAACAAGAAT
TATTGGAATTAGATAAATGGGCAAGTTTGTGGAATTGGTTTAACATAACAAATTGGCTGTGGTATATAAA
ATTATTCATAATGATAGTAGGAGGCTTGGTAGGTTTAAGAATAGTTTTTGCTGTACTTTCTATAGTGAAT
AGAGTTAGGCAGGGATATTCACCATTATCGTTTCAGACCCACCTCCCAACCCCGAGGGGACCCGACAGGC
CCGAAGGAATAGAAGAAGAAGGTGGAGAGAGAGACAGAGACAGATCCATTCGATTAGTGAACGGATCTCG
ACGGTATCGGTTAACTTTTAAAAGAAAAGGGGGGATTGGGGGGTACAGTGCAGGGGAAAGAATAGTAGAC
ATAATAGCAACAGACATACAAACTAAAGAATTACAAAAACAAATTACAAAAATTCAAAATTTTATCGATC
ACGAGACTAGCCTCGAGAAGCTTGAT
